>Addgene plasmid #237377 | pTCB-nivoHCLALAPGknobHA | addgene full sequence | sequence record 487871 | Addgene NGS Result
CTCGAGATGGGATGGTCATGTATCATCCTTTTTCTAGTAGCAACTGCAACCGGTGTACATTCCCAAGTGC
AGCTCGTTGAATCAGGTGGGGGTGTGGTACAACCTGGGAGATCACTGCGACTGGATTGCAAGGCTTCCGG
TATCACGTTTTCAAACTCAGGTATGCATTGGGTCCGACAGGCACCAGGAAAAGGACTCGAGTGGGTAGCC
GTAATCTGGTATGACGGCTCAAAACGCTACTATGCGGATAGTGTAAAAGGAAGGTTCACGATCTCACGCG
ATAACTCTAAGAACACCCTGTTCCTTCAGATGAACTCCCTGCGAGCAGAAGATACGGCAGTTTATTATTG
TGCAACCAACGATGATTATTGGGGCCAGGGAACCTTGGTTACCGTCTCATCAGCTAGCACCAAGGGCCCA
TCGGTCTTCCCCCTGGCACCCTCCTCCAAGAGCACCTCTGGGGGCACAGCGGCCCTGGGCTGCCTGGTCA
AGGACTACTTCCCCGAACCGGTGACGGTGTCGTGGAACTCAGGCGCCCTGACCAGCGGCGTGCACACCTT
CCCGGCTGTCCTACAGTCCTCAGGACTCTACTCCCTCAGCAGCGTGGTGACCGTGCCCTCCAGCAGCTTG
GGCACCCAGACCTACATCTGCAACGTGAATCACAAGCCCAGCAACACCAAGGTGGACAAGAAAGTTGAGC
CCAAATCTTGTGACAAAACTCACACATGCCCACCGTGCCCAGCACCTGAAGCAGCCGGGGGACCGTCAGT
CTTCCTCTTCCCCCCAAAACCCAAGGACACCCTCATGATCTCCCGGACCCCTGAGGTCACATGCGTGGTG
GTGGACGTGAGCCACGAAGACCCTGAGGTCAAGTTCAACTGGTACGTGGACGGCGTGGAGGTGCATAATG
CCAAGACAAAGCCGCGGGAGGAGCAGTACAACAGCACGTACCGTGTGGTCAGCGTCCTCACCGTCCTGCA
CCAGGACTGGCTGAATGGCAAGGAGTACAAGTGCAAGGTCTCCAACAAAGCCCTCGGAGCCCCCATCGAG
AAAACCATCTCCAAAGCCAAAGGGCAGCCCCGAGAACCACAGGTGTACACCCTGCCCCCATGCCGGGATG
AGCTGACCAAGAACCAGGTCAGCCTGTGGTGCCTGGTCAAAGGCTTCTATCCCAGCGACATCGCCGTGGA
GTGGGAGAGCAATGGGCAGCCGGAGAACAACTACAAGACCACGCCTCCCGTGCTGGACTCCGACGGCTCC
TTCTTCCTCTACAGCAAGCTCACCGTGGACAAGAGCAGGTGGCAGCAGGGGAACGTCTTCTCATGCTCCG
TGATGCATGAGGCTCTGCACAACCACTACACGCAGAAGAGCCTCTCCCTGTCTCCGGGTGGGTACCCATA
CGATGTTCCAGATTACGCTTGAGCTAGCTTGACTGACTGAGATACAGCGTACCTTCAGCTCACAGACATG
ATAAGATACATTGATGAGTTTGGACAAACCACAACTAGAATGCAGTGAAAAAAATGCTTTATTTGTGAAA
TTTGTGATGCTATTGCTTTATTTGTAACCATTATAAGCTGCAATAAACAAGTTAACAACAACAATTGCAT
TCATTTTATGTTTCAGGTTCAGGGGGAGGTGTGGGAGGTTTTTTAAAGCAAGTAAAACCTCTACAAATGT
GGTATTGGCCCATCTCTATCGGTATCGTAGCATAACCCCTTGGGGCCTCTAAACGGGTCTTGAGGGGTTT
TTTGTGCCCCTCGGGCCGGATTGCTATCTACCGGCATTGGCGCAGAAAAAAATGCCTGATGCGACGCTGC
GCGTCTTATACTCCCACATATGCCAGATTCAGCAACGGATACGGCTTCCCCAACTTGCCCACTTCCATAC
GTGTCCTCCTTACCAGAAATTTATCCTTAAGGTCGTCAGCTATCCTGCAGGCGATCTCTCGATTTCGATC
AAGACATTCCTTTAATGGTCTTTTCTGGACACCACTAGGGGTCAGAAGTAGTTCATCAAACTTTCTTCCC
TCCCTAATCTCATTGGTTACCTTGGGCTATCGAAACTTAATTAACCAGTCAAGTCAGCTACTTGGCGAGA
TCGACTTGTCTGGGTTTCGACTACGCTCAGAATTGCGTCAGTCAAGTTCGATCTGGTCCTTGCTATTGCA
CCCGTTCTCCGATTACGAGTTTCATTTAAATCATGTGAGCAAAAGGCCAGCAAAAGGCCAGGAACCGTAA
AAAGGCCGCGTTGCTGGCGTTTTTCCATAGGCTCCGCCCCCCTGACGAGCATCACAAAAATCGACGCTCA
AGTCAGAGGTGGCGAAACCCGACAGGACTATAAAGATACCAGGCGTTTCCCCCTGGAAGCTCCCTCGTGC
GCTCTCCTGTTCCGACCCTGCCGCTTACCGGATACCTGTCCGCCTTTCTCCCTTCGGGAAGCGTGGCGCT
TTCTCATAGCTCACGCTGTAGGTATCTCAGTTCGGTGTAGGTCGTTCGCTCCAAGCTGGGCTGTGTGCAC
GAACCCCCCGTTCAGCCCGACCGCTGCGCCTTATCCGGTAACTATCGTCTTGAGTCCAACCCGGTAAGAC
ACGACTTATCGCCACTGGCAGCAGCCACTGGTAACAGGATTAGCAGAGCGAGGTATGTAGGCGGTGCTAC
AGAGTTCTTGAAGTGGTGGCCTAACTACGGCTACACTAGAAGAACAGTATTTGGTATCTGCGCTCTGCTG
AAGCCAGTTACCTTCGGAAAAAGAGTTGGTAGCTCTTGATCCGGCAAACAAACCACCGCTGGTAGCGGTG
GTTTTTTTGTTTGCAAGCAGCAGATTACGCGCAGAAAAAAAGGATCTCAAGAAGATCCTTTGATCTTTTC
TACGGGGTCTGACGCTCAGTGGAACGAAAACTCACGTTAAGGGATTTTGGTCATGAGATTATCAAAAAGG
ATCTTCACCTAGATCCTTTTAAATTAAAAATGAAGTTTTAAATCAATCTAAAGTATATATGAGTAAACTT
GGTCTGACAGTTACCAATGCTTAATCAGTGAGGCACCTATCTCAGCGATCTGTCTATTTCGTTCATCCAT
AGTTGCATTTAAATTTCCGAACTCTCCAAGGCCCTCGTCGGAAAATCTTCAAACCTTTCGTCCGATCCAT
CTTGCAGGCTACCTCTCGAACGAACTATCGCAAGTCTCTTGGCCGGCCTTGCGCCTTGGCTATTGCTTGG
CAGCGCCTATCGCCAGGTATTACTCCAATCCCGAATATCCGAGATCGGGATCACCCGAGAGAAGTTCAAC
CTACATCCTCAATCCCGATCTATCCGAGATCCGAGGAATATCGAAATCGGGGCGCGCCTGGTGTACCGAG
AACGATCCTCTCAGTGCGAGTCTCGACGATCCATATCGTTGCTTGGCAGTCAGCCAGTCGGAATCCAGCT
TGGGACCCAGGAAGTCCAATCGTCAGATATTGTACTCAAGCCTGGTCACGGCAGCGTACCGATCTGTTTA
AACCTAGATATTGATAGTCTGATCGGTCAACGTATAATCGAGTCCTAGCTTTTGCAAACATCTATCAAGA
GACAGGATCAGCAGGAGGCTTTCGCATGAGTATTCAACATTTCCGTGTCGCCCTTATTCCCTTTTTTGCG
GCATTTTGCCTTCCTGTTTTTGCTCACCCAGAAACGCTGGTGAAAGTAAAAGATGCTGAAGATCAGTTGG
GTGCGCGAGTGGGTTACATCGAACTGGATCTCAACAGCGGTAAGATCCTTGAGAGTTTTCGCCCCGAAGA
ACGCTTTCCAATGATGAGCACTTTTAAAGTTCTGCTATGTGGCGCGGTATTATCCCGTATTGACGCCGGG
CAAGAGCAACTCGGTCGCCGCATACACTATTCTCAGAATGACTTGGTTGAGTATTCACCAGTCACAGAAA
AGCATCTTACGGATGGCATGACAGTAAGAGAATTATGCAGTGCTGCCATAACCATGAGTGATAACACTGC
GGCCAACTTACTTCTGACAACGATTGGAGGACCGAAGGAGCTAACCGCTTTTTTGCACAACATGGGGGAT
CATGTAACTCGCCTTGATCGTTGGGAACCGGAGCTGAATGAAGCCATACCAAACGACGAGCGTGACACCA
CGATGCCTGTAGCAATGGCAACAACCTTGCGTAAACTATTAACTGGCGAACTACTTACTCTAGCTTCCCG
GCAACAGTTGATAGACTGGATGGAGGCGGATAAAGTTGCAGGACCACTTCTGCGCTCGGCCCTTCCGGCT
GGCTGGTTTATTGCTGATAAATCTGGAGCCGGTGAGCGTGGGTCTCGCGGTATCATTGCAGCACTGGGGC
CAGATGGTAAGCCCTCCCGTATCGTAGTTATCTACACGACGGGGAGTCAGGCAACTATGGATGAACGAAA
TAGACAGATCGCTGAGATAGGTGCCTCACTGATTAAGCATTGGTAACCGATTCTAGGTGCATTGGCGCAG
AAAAAAATGCCTGATGCGACGCTGCGCGTCTTATACTCCCACATATGCCAGATTCAGCAACGGATACGGC
TTCCCCAACTTGCCCACTTCCATACGTGTCCTCCTTACCAGAAATTTATCCTTAAGATCCCGAATCGTTT
AAACTCGACTCTGGCTCTATCGAATCTCCGTCGTTTCGAGCTTACGCGAACAGCCGTGGCGCTCATTTGC
TCGTCGGGCATCGAATCTCGTCAGCTATCGTCAGCTTACCTTTTTGGCAGCGATCGCGGCTCCCGACATC
TTGGACCATTAGCTCCACAGGTATCTTCTTCCCTCTAGTGGTCATAACAGCAGCTTCAGCTACCTCTCAA
TTCAAAAAACCCCTCAAGACCCGTTTAGAGGCCCCAAGGGGTTATGCTATCAATCGTTGCGTTACACACA
CAAAAAACCAACACACATCCATCTTCGATGGATAGCGATTTTATTATCTAACTGCTGATCGAGTGTAGCC
AGATCTAGTAATCAATTACGGGGTCATTAGTTCATAGCCCATATATGGAGTTCCGCGTTACATAACTTAC
GGTAAATGGCCCGCCTGGCTGACCGCCCAACGACCCCCGCCCATTGACGTCAATAATGACGTATGTTCCC
ATAGTAACGCCAATAGGGACTTTCCATTGACGTCAATGGGTGGAGTATTTACGGTAAACTGCCCACTTGG
CAGTACATCAAGTGTATCATATGCCAAGTACGCCCCCTATTGACGTCAATGACGGTAAATGGCCCGCCTG
GCATTATGCCCAGTACATGACCTTATGGGACTTTCCTACTTGGCAGTACATCTACGTATTAGTCATCGCT
ATTACCATGCTGATGCGGTTTTGGCAGTACATCAATGGGCGTGGATAGCGGTTTGACTCACGGGGATTTC
CAAGTCTCCACCCCATTGACGTCAATGGGAGTTTGTTTTGGCACCAAAATCAACGGGACTTTCCAAAATG
TCGTAACAACTCCGCCCCATTGACGCAAATGGGCGGTAGGCGTGTACGGTGGGAGGTCTATATAAGCAGA
GCTGGTTTAGTGAACCGTCAGATCGCCTGGAGACGCCATCCACGCTGTTTTGACCTCCATAGAAGACACC
GGGACCGATCCAGCCTCCCCTCGAAGCTTACATGTGGTACCGAGCTCGGATCCTGAGAACTTCAGGGTGA
GTCTATGGGACCCTTGATGTTTTCTTTCCCCTTCTTTTCTATGGTTAAGTTCATGTCATAGGAAGGGGAG
AAGTAACAGGGTACACATATTGACCAAATCAGGGTAATTTTGCATTTGTAATTTTAAAAAATGCTTTCTT
CTTTTAATATACTTTTTTGTTTATCTTATTTCTAATACTTTCCCTAATCTCTTTCTTTCAGGGCAATAAT
GATACAATGTATCATGCCTCTTTGCACCATTCTAAAGAATAACAGTGATAATTTCTGGGTTAAGGCAATA
GCAATATTTCTGCATATAAATATTTCTGCATATAAATTGTAACTGATGTAAGAGGTTTCATATTGCTAAT
AGCAGCTACAATCCAGCTACCATTCTGCTTTTATTTTATGGTTGGGATAAGGCTGGATTATTCTGAGTCC
AAGCTAGGCCCTTTTGCTAATCATGTTCATACCTCTTATCTTCCTCCCACAGCTCCTGGGCAACGTGCTG
GTCTGTGTGCTGGCCCATCACTTTGGCAAAGGCGGCCGCTGCCAAGCTTCCGAGCTCTCGAATTCAAAGG
AGGTACCGCGATATCTAC
Features (pLannotate 1.2.2; 18 found; start..end, strand, type, name):
     64..1389    +  CDS            IGG1_HUMAN: Experimental evidence at protein level: Swiss-Prot protein existence level 1. Immunoglobulins, also known as antibodies, are membrane-bound or secreted glycoproteins produced by B lymphocytes. In the recognition phase of humoral immunity, the membrane-bound immunoglobulins serve as receptors which, upon binding of a specific antigen, trigger the clonal expansion and differentiation of B lymphocytes into immunoglobulins- secreting plasma cells. Secreted immunoglobulins mediate the effector phase of humoral immunity, which results in the elimination of bound antigens (PubMed:22158414, PubMed:201
   1393..1420    +  CDS            3xHA (fragment): three tandem HA epitope tags
   1472..1593    -  polyA_signal   SV40 poly(A) signal: SV40 polyadenylation signal
   1616..1685    -  CDS            large T antigen (fragment): large T antigen from SV40 (simian virus 40)
   1708..1754    +  terminator     T7 terminator: transcription terminator for bacteriophage T7 RNA polymerase
   1784..1920    +  terminator     rrnG terminator: transcription terminator from the E. coli ribosomal RNA rrnG operon (Albrechtsen et al., 1991)
   1965..2036    +  misc_feature   3' β-globin insulator: insulator downstream of the human β-globin locus (Farrell et al., 2002)
   2262..2850    -  rep_origin     ori: high-copy-number ColE1/pMB1/pBR322/pUC origin of replication
   3022..3086    -  CDS            bla(M) (fragment): β-lactamase lacking the signal sequence; bla(M); allows cytosolic expression of β-lactamase
   3596..4456    +  CDS            AmpR: β-lactamase; bla; confers resistance to ampicillin, carbenicillin, and related antibiotics
   4469..4605    +  terminator     rrnG terminator: transcription terminator from the E. coli ribosomal RNA rrnG operon (Albrechtsen et al., 1991)
   4757..4828    +  misc_feature   5' β-globin insulator: insulator upstream of the human β-globin locus (Farrell et al., 2002)
   4833..4879    -  terminator     T7 terminator: transcription terminator for bacteriophage T7 RNA polymerase
   4897..4945    -  polyA_signal   poly(A) signal: synthetic polyadenylation signal
   5026..5329    +  enhancer       CMV enhancer: human cytomegalovirus immediate early enhancer
   5402..5419    -  promoter       CMV promoter (fragment): human cytomegalovirus (CMV) immediate early promoter
   5482..5533    +  promoter       CMVd2 promoter: truncated human cytomegalovirus (CMV) immediate early promoter that yields moderately reduced expression relative to the full-length promoter
   5667..6142    +  intron         β-globin intron: internally truncated intron from human β-globin
