[The description below was written by a language model from this plasmid's Addgene catalogue record and pLannotate feature annotations shown in this document.]
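Description:
pTCB-nivoHCLALAPGknobHA is a 6,248 bp mammalian expression plasmid built on the Twist Bioscience pTwist CMV BetaGlobin backbone. It is propagated in E. coli as a high-copy plasmid through a ColE1/pUC-type origin and is selected with ampicillin via the AmpR β-lactamase gene. The feature table also shows bacterial rrnG and T7 terminators and short 5′ and 3′ β-globin insulator elements flanking the backbone and expression regions. These presumably shield the cassette from read-through transcription and neighbouring regulatory influence.

The payload is a roughly 1.4 kb human-derived open reading frame encoding the heavy chain of nivolumab, an anti-PD-1 antibody, cloned between retained XhoI and NheI sites. Transcription is driven by the CMV immediate-early enhancer and promoter, followed by a truncated human β-globin intron that sits upstream of the coding sequence and typically improves mRNA processing and expression. An SV40 polyadenylation signal lies downstream. The annotation matches the coding region to human IgG1, and the catalogue describes its Fc as "silent". It carries the LALA and P329G substitutions, which are generally used to abolish Fc receptor and complement engagement. It also carries a "knob" mutation that favours pairing with a complementary "hole" Fc chain in knobs-into-holes heterodimer formats. A C-terminal HA epitope (annotated as a fragment of a 3xHA tag, consistent with a single copy) allows detection or purification of this chain.

The plasmid is suited to transient transfection of mammalian cells, presumably together with a light chain and a hole-Fc partner construct that are not part of this record. The associated publication concerns antibody-lectin chimeras for glyco-immune checkpoint blockade, which suggests this chain supplies the antibody arm of such heterodimeric molecules.
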