Addgene plasmid #237377: pTCB-nivoHCLALAPGknobHA
Purpose: pTwist CMV BetaGlobin encoding nivolumab heavy chain with LALA P329G knob Fc and HA tag
Depositing lab: Carolyn Bertozzi & Jessica Stark. Depositing organization: Stanford University. Publication: Antibody-lectin chimeras for glyco-immune checkpoint blockade. Stark JC, Gray MA, Ibarlucea-Benitez I, Lustig M, Bond A, Cho B, Govil I, Luu T, Priestley MJ, Veth TS, Errington WJ, Bruncsics B, Ribi MK, Williams LA, Sarkar CA, Wisnovsky S, Riley NM, Morrissey MA, Valerius T, Ravetch JV, Bertozzi CR. Nat Biotechnol. 2025 Dec 16. doi: 10.1038/s41587-025-02884-6. PubMed 41402487.
Backbone
  Vector backbone: pTwist CMV BetaGlobin
  Backbone manufacturer: Twist Bioscience
  Backbone size w/o insert (bp): 4832
  Total vector size (bp): 6248
  Vector type: Mammalian Expression
Growth in bacteria
  Bacterial resistance: Ampicillin, 100 μg/mL
  Growth temperature: 37°C
  Growth strain: DH5alpha
  Copy number: High Copy
Gene/Insert
  Gene/Insert name: nivolumab heavy chain (silent Fc)
  Species: H. sapiens (human)
  Insert size (bp): 1416
  Promoter: CMV
  Tag / fusion protein: HA (C terminal on insert)
  Cloning method: Restriction Enzyme; 5′ cloning site XhoI (not destroyed); 3′ cloning site NheI (not destroyed)
  Sequencing primers: 5′ N/A
Terms and licenses: Academic/Nonprofit Terms; Industry Terms: Not Available to Industry
Depositor comments: Please visit https://doi.org/10.1101/2022.10.26.513931 for bioRxiv preprint.
How to cite: pTCB-nivoHCLALAPGknobHA was a gift from Carolyn Bertozzi & Jessica Stark (Addgene plasmid # 237377 ; http://n2t.net/addgene:237377 ; RRID:Addgene_237377)
